>Addgene plasmid #130202 | pRDAX-VALENTIA-021 Lamp1-Sirius//BsaI | addgene full sequence | sequence record 273500 | Addgene NGS Result
CTTTCTGCTATGGAGGTCAGGTATGATTTAAAGGTCTCATAGGTCTTGTATTCAGTCTCGCACTTTAGAC
ATGGTCTTCTGCTGCCCGTGGTCCTCTATTCGTCGGATGTTCTGTCGATTCTTCCTGTCTATCTGGACTG
GATCTGATATCATCGTCGACATTGATTATTGACTAGTTATTAATAGTAATCAATTACGGGGTCATTAGTT
CATAGCCCATATATGGAGTTCCGCGTTACATAACTTACGGTAAATGGCCCGCCTGGCTGACCGCCCAACG
ACCCCCGCCCATTGACGTCAATAATGACGTATGTTCCCATAGTAACGCCAATAGGGACTTTCCATTGACG
TCAATGGGTGGAGTATTTACGGTAAACTGCCCACTTGGCAGTACATCAAGTGTATCATATGCCAAGTACG
CCCCCTATTGACGTCAATGACGGTAAATGGCCCGCCTGGCATTATGCCCAGTACATGACCTTATGGGACT
TTCCTACTTGGCAGTACATCTACGTATTAGTCATCGCTATTACCATGGTCGAGGTGAGCCCCACGTTCTG
CTTCACTCTCCCCATCTCCCCCCCCTCCCCACCCCCAATTTTGTATTTATTTATTTTTTAATTATTTTGT
GCAGCGATGGGGGCGGGGGGGGGGGGGGCGCGCGCCAGGCGGGGCGGGGSGGGGSGRGGGGSGGGGCGGG
GCGAGGCGGAGAGGTGCGGCGGCAGCCAATCAGAGCGGCGCGCTCCGAAAGTTTCCTTTTATGGCGAGGC
GGCGGCGGCGGCGGCCCTATAAAAAGCGAAGCGCGCGGCGGGCGGGAGTCGCTGCGTTGGGACGCCACCA
TGGCCGCACCCGGTGCAAGACGCCCTCTTCTGCTGCTGCTGCTGGCCGGCCTCGCTCACTCAGCTCCCGC
ACTCTTTGAGGTGAAAGACAACAACGGAACTGCGTGTATTATGGCATCTTTCAGCGCTTCATTCCTGACA
ACGTATGAAGCGGGGCATGTCAGTAAAGTGAGCAACATGACTCTGCCAGCCAGTGCTGAAGTGCTGAAGA
ACTCCAGCTCATGCGGGGAAAAGAACGCCTCAGAACCAACCCTCGCTATAACCTTTGGGGAGGGCTACTT
GTTGAAGTTGACGTTTACGAAGAACACAACACGGTATTCCGTACAGCACATGTACTTCACTTACAACCTG
AGCGATACTCAGTTCTTTCCCAATGCAAGTTCCAAGGGCCCAGACACTGTTGATTCCACCACCGACATCA
AGGCCGACATCAACAAGACATACAGATGCGTGTCTGACATCCGGGTGTACATGAAGAATGTCACTATTGT
ACTCTGGGATGCCACCATACAGGCCTATTTGCCCAGCAGCAATTTCAGCAAAGAGGAAACAAGGTGTCCG
CAGGATCAGCCATCTCCTACCACTGGACCTCCTAGTCCATCCCCACCGCTTGTCCCTACAAACCCCAGCG
TGAGCAAATACAACGTCACAGGAGACAATGGCACCTGTCTGCTGGCATCCATGGCTTTGCAGCTGAATAT
CACCTATATGAAGAAGGACAATACGACCGTGACTCGAGCCTTTAACATCAATCCTTCTGACAAATACAGC
GGTACCTGTGGGGCTCAACTGGTGACACTCAAAGTCGGTAACAAATCTCGCGTGCTGGAACTGCAGTTTG
GCATGAATGCCACCTCCTCTCTGTTCTTCCTGCAAGGTGTGCAGCTGAATATGACCCTTCCTGATGCCAT
TGAGCCCACATTCTCCACCAGCAACTATAGTCTGAAGGCGCTTCAAGCTAGCGTTGGGAACAGTTACAAA
TGCAATTCTGAGGAGCACATTTTCGTGTCAAAGGCCCTTGCTCTCAATGTCTTTTCCGTTCAGGTACAGG
CATTCAGAGTGGAGTCTGATCGTTTCGGCTCAGTAGAAGAGTGCGTCCAAGACGGCAATAACATGCTGAT
CCCCATTGCCGTTGGAGGAGCTCTTGCCGGACTGGTTCTCATCGTGCTCATTGCCTACCTGATAGGCAGG
AAGAGGTCACATGCAGGGTATCAGACAATCAGCGAGTTTGGGAGTACAGGATCCACTGGTTCTACTGGCG
CTGATGGCGGGTCAGGCGGCAGCGTGAGCAAAGGAGAGGAGCTCTTTACAGGAGTAGTCCCGATATTGGT
GGAACTTGATGGCGACGTCAATGGACACCGTTTCTCCGTGAGTGGAGAAGGCGAAGGCGATGCAACCTAT
GGTAAACTCACCCTGAAGCTTATCTGCACTACGGGGAAACTGCCAGTACCTTGGCCAACCCTGGTTACAA
CCCTGCAGTTTGGGGTTCTGTGTTTTGCCCGATATCCCGATCACATGAAGCAGCATGACTTCTTCAAGTC
AGCCATGCCAGAAGGGTATGTCCAAGAGAGGACCATCTTCTTTAAAGACGATGGCAACTATAAGACGAGA
GCAGAAGTGAAGTTTGAGGGAGACACTCTGGTGAATCGGATTGAACTCAAAGGCATCGACTTCAAGGAAG
ATGGCAATATCCTGGGTCACAAACTGGAGTACAATGGGATCTCTAGCAACGTGTACATCACAGCCGATAA
GCAGAAGAACGGGATAAAGGCGCATTTCAAGATTCGCCATAACATCGAGGACGGTGGCGTTCAACTCGCT
GATCACTACCAGCAGAACACTCCCATTGGCGATGGACCTGTGCTTCTCCCTGACAACCACTACTTGTCTG
TCCAGAGCAAGCTGTCCAAAGACCCCAATGAGAAGAGGGACCATATGGTCTTGCTGGAGAGTGTGACAGC
TGCTGGGATTACTCTGGGTATGGACGAGCTGTACAAATCAGGCTCTGATTAAGGCGCCAGGTACATCTCC
AATACGGCGTCTTGCATAGAGAACACGATTAGCACACCGGTTACCCACGTGATGCCCGAACGGACCCATG
TCATGCCAGAGCGCACTGGTAACTTGTTTATTGCAGCTTATAATGGTTACAAATAAAGCAATAGCATCAC
AAATTTCACAAATAAAGCATTTTTTTCACTGCATTCTAGTTGTGGTTTGTCCAAACTCATCAATGTATCT
TATCATGTCTGTCGTCGAATTCGAGTTGGCGCGCCTGTCATTCTAAATCTCTCTTTCAGCCTAAAGCTTT
TTCCCCGTATCCCCCCAGGTGTCTGCAGGCTCAAAGAGCAGCGAGAAGCGTTCAGAGGAAAGCGATCCCG
TGCCACCTTCCCCGTGCCCGGGCTGTCCCCGCACGCTGCCGGCTCGGGGATGCGGGGGGAGCGCCGGACC
GGAGCGGAGCCCCGGGCGGCTCGCTGCTGCCCCCTAGCGGGGGAGGGACGTAATTACATCCCTGGGGGCT
TTGGGAGGGGGCTGTCCCCGTGAGCTCCCAGGCGCGCCTGTCATTCTAAATCTCTCTTTCAGCCTAAAGC
TTTTTCCCCGTATCCCCCCAGGTGTCTGCAGGCTCAAAGAGCAGCGAGAAGCGTTCAGAGGAAAGCGATC
CCGTGCCACCTTCCCCGTGCCCGGGCTGTCCCCGCACGCTGCCGGCTCGGGGATGCGGGGGGAGCGCCGG
ACCGGAGCGGAGCCCCGGGCGGCTCGCTGCTGCCCCCTAGCGGGGGAGGGACGTAATTACATCCCTGGGG
GCTTTGGGGGGGGGCTGTCCCCGTGAGCTCCCAGGCGCGCCAACTCGGTACCTCACCCGATTCTCATCAT
GGAGACACATCAGGACATCTCCAATACCGCCATGGAAACGCACCAAGATGCGACTGCTCTTCTGCCAGTG
ACGGCATTCGTCTGCAAGATTAACGGCATACAGAAAGAAACGATGAGACCCATTCAGGACGAGCCTCAGA
CTCCAGCGTAACTGGACTGCAATCAACTCACTGGCTCACCTTCACGGGTGGGCCTTTCTTCGGTAGAAAA
TCAAAGGATCTTCTTGAGATCCTTTTTTTCTGCGCGTAATCTGCTGCTTGCAAACAAAAAAACCACCGCT
ACCAGCGGTGGTTTGTTTGCCGGATCAAGAGCTACCAACTCTTTTTCCGAGGTAACTGGCTTCAGCAGAG
CGCAGATACCAAATACTGTTCTTCTAGTGTAGCCGTAGTTAGGCCACCACTTCAAGAACTCTGTAGCACC
GCCTACATACCTCGCTCTGCTAATCCTGTTACCAGTGGCTGCTGCCAGTGGCGATAAGTCGTGTCTTACC
GGGTTGGACTCAAGACGATAGTTACCGGATAAGGCGCAGCGGTCGGGCTGAACGGGGGGTTCGTGCACAC
AGCCCAGCTTGGAGCGAACGACCTACACCGAACTGAGATACCTACAGCGTGAGCTATGAGAAAGCGCCAC
GCTTCCCGAAGGGAGAAAGGCGGACAGGTATCCGGTAAGCGGCAGGGTCGGAACAGGAGAGCGCACGAGG
GAGCTTCCAGGGGGAAACGCCTGGTATCTTTATAGTCCTGTCGGGTTTCGCCACCTCTGACTTGAGCATC
GATTTTTGTGATGCTCGTCAGGGGGGCGGAGCCTATGGAAAAACGCCAGCAACGCAGAAAGGCCCACCCG
AAGGTGAGCCAGGTGATTACATTTGGGCCCTCATTACCAATGCTTAATCAGTGAGGCACCTATCTCAGCG
ATCTGTCTATTTCGTTCATCCATAGTTGCCTGACTCCCCGTCGTGTAGATAACTACGATGCGGGAGGGCT
TACCATCTGGCCCCAGTGCTGCAATGATACCGCGAGAACCACGCTCACCGGCTCCAGATTTATCAGCAAT
AAACCAGCCAGCCGGGAGGGCCGAGCGCAGAAGTGATCCTGCAACTTTATCCGCCTCCATCCAGTCTATT
AATTGTTGCCGGGAAGCTAGAGTAAGTAGTTCGCCAGTTAATAGTTTGCGCAACGTTGTTGCCATTGCTA
CAGGCATCGTGGTGTCACGCTCGTCGTTTGGTATGGCTTCATTCAGCTCCGGTTCCCAACGATCAAGGCG
AGTTACATGATCCCCCATGTTGTGCAAAAAAGCGGTTAGCTCCTTCGGTCCTCCGATCGTTGCCAGAAGT
AAGTTGGCCGCAGTGTTATCACTCATGGTTATGGCAGCACTGCATAATTCTCTTACTGTCATGCCATCCG
TGAGATGCTTTTCTGTGACTGGTGAGTACTCAACCAAGTCATTCTGAGAATAGTGTATGCGGCGACCGAG
TTGCTCTTGCCCGGCGTCAATACGGGATAATACCGCGCCACATAGCAGAACTTTAAAAGTGCTCATCATT
GGAAAACGTTCTTCGGGGCGTAAACTCTCAAGGATCTTACCGCTGTTGAGATCCAGTTCGATGTAACCCA
CTCGTGCACCCAACTGATCTTCAGCATCTTTTACTTTCACCAGCGTTTCTGGGTGAGCAAAAACAGGAAG
GCAAAATGCCGCAAAAAAGGGAATAAGGGCGACACGGAAATGTTGAATACTCATTTTAGCTTCCTTAGCT
CCTGAAAATCTCGATAACTCAAAAAATACGCCCGGTAGTGATCTTATTTCATTATGGTGAAAGTTGGAAC
CTCTTACGTGCCGATCAAGTCAAAAGCCTCCGGTCGGAGGCTTTTGA
Features (pLannotate 1.2.2; 11 found; start..end, strand, type, name):
    158..537     +  enhancer       CMV enhancer: human cytomegalovirus immediate early enhancer
    539..814     +  promoter       chicken β-actin promoter: No description available
    840..2060    +  CDS            Lamp1: LAMP1_RAT - Also known as Lamp-1. Experimental evidence at protein level: Swiss-Prot protein existence level 1. Presents carbohydrate ligands to selectins. Also implicated in tumor cell metastasis. From Rattus norvegicus (Rat).
   2124..2837    +  CDS            Sirius: Sirius is a basic (constitutively fluorescent) uv fluorescent protein published in 2009, derived from Aequorea victoria. It has very low acid sensitivity.
   2961..3082    +  polyA_signal   SV40 poly(A) signal: SV40 polyadenylation signal
   3883..3912    +  terminator     T3Te terminator: phage T3 early transcription terminator
   3934..4521    +  rep_origin     ori: high-copy-number ColE1/pMB1/pBR322/pUC origin of replication
   4533..4560    -  terminator     T7Te terminator: phage T7 early transcription terminator
   4584..5444    -  CDS            AmpR: β-lactamase; bla; confers resistance to ampicillin, carbenicillin, and related antibiotics
   5445..5547    -  promoter       cat promoter: promoter of the E. coli cat gene encoding chloramphenicol acetyltransferase
   5548..2       -  terminator     tonB terminator (across the origin): bidirectional E. coli tonB-P14 transcription terminator
