[The description below was written by a language model from this plasmid's Addgene catalogue record and pLannotate feature annotations shown in this document.]
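Description:
pRDAX-VALENTIA-021 Lamp1-Sirius//BsaI is a custom-built synthetic biology plasmid of about 5.6 kb, deposited as an extension to the EMMA modular mammalian assembly kit. It is propagated in E. coli as a high-copy plasmid through a ColE1/pUC-type origin and selected with ampicillin. The β-lactamase gene is driven here by the cat promoter. The bacterial maintenance module is insulated by transcription terminators (T3Te and T7Te flanking the origin, and a bidirectional tonB terminator next to the resistance cassette), a common design in modular cloning backbones that limits read-through into or out of neighbouring parts.

The payload is a complete mammalian expression unit. A CMV enhancer joined to the chicken β-actin promoter gives strong constitutive transcription of a Lamp1 coding sequence, which is followed after a short gap by the coding sequence of Sirius and then an SV40 polyadenylation signal. Lamp1 is a lysosome-associated membrane glycoprotein, and Sirius is an ultraviolet-excitable Aequorea-derived fluorescent protein noted for very low acid sensitivity, which suits it to acidic compartments. The arrangement and the insert name imply a C-terminal Lamp1-Sirius fusion that would act as a lysosomal marker, although the record does not explicitly state this use.

The catalogue lists the insert species as mouse, whereas the automated annotation matched the Lamp1 sequence to the rat protein, so the two sources disagree. The "//BsaI" in the name suggests BsaI-based Golden Gate compatibility, consistent with EMMA-style assembly, but no BsaI sites are annotated and the cloning sites are recorded as unknown.
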