Addgene plasmid #130202: pRDAX-VALENTIA-021 Lamp1-Sirius//BsaI
Purpose: EMMA Kit # 1000000119 extension
Depositing lab: Gary Lewin. Depositing organization: Max-Delbrueck-Centrum fuer Molekulare Medizin (MDC).
Backbone
  Vector backbone: custom built
  Vector type: Synthetic Biology
Growth in bacteria
  Bacterial resistance: Ampicillin, 100 μg/mL
  Growth temperature: 37°C
  Growth strain: DH5alpha
  Copy number: High Copy
Gene/Insert
  Gene/Insert name: Lamp1-Sirius
  Species: M. musculus (mouse)
  Cloning method: Restriction Enzyme; 5′ cloning site unknown (unknown if destroyed); 3′ cloning site unknown (unknown if destroyed)
Terms and licenses: Academic/Nonprofit Terms; Industry Terms: Not Available to Industry
How to cite: pRDAX-VALENTIA-021 Lamp1-Sirius//BsaI was a gift from Gary Lewin (Addgene plasmid # 130202 ; http://n2t.net/addgene:130202 ; RRID:Addgene_130202)
